>Addgene plasmid #141384 | pLXV-EF1alpha-2xStrep-SARS-CoV-2-orf3b-IRES-Puro | addgene full sequence | sequence record 288090 | Addgene NGS Result
TGGAAGGGCTAATTCACTCCCAAAGAAGACAAGATATCCTTGATCTGTGGATCTACCACACACAAGGCTA
CTTCCCTGATTAGCAGAACTACACACCAGGGCCAGGGGTCAGATATCCACTGACCTTTGGATGGTGCTAC
AAGCTAGTACCAGTTGAGCCAGATAAGGTAGAAGAGGCCAATAAAGGAGAGAACACCAGCTTGTTACACC
CTGTGAGCCTGCATGGGATGGATGACCCGGAGAGAGAAGTGTTAGAGTGGAGGTTTGACAGCCGCCTAGC
ATTTCATCACGTGGCCCGAGAGCTGCATCCGGAGTACTTCAAGAACTGCTGATATCGAGCTTGCTACAAG
GGACTTTCCGCTGGGGACTTTCCAGGGAGGCGTGGCCTGGGCGGGACTGGGGAGTGGCGAGCCCTCAGAT
CCTGCATATAAGCAGCTGCTTTTTGCCTGTACTGGGTCTCTCTGGTTAGACCAGATCTGAGCCTGGGAGC
TCTCTGGCTAACTAGGGAACCCACTGCTTAAGCCTCAATAAAGCTTGCCTTGAGTGCTTCAAGTAGTGTG
TGCCCGTCTGTTGTGTGACTCTGGTAACTAGAGATCCCTCAGACCCTTTTAGTCAGTGTGGAAAATCTCT
AGCAGTGGCGCCCGAACAGGGACTTGAAAGCGAAAGGGAAACCAGAGGAGCTCTCTCGACGCAGGACTCG
GCTTGCTGAAGCGCGCACGGCAAGAGGCGAGGGGCGGCGACTGGTGAGTACGCCAAAAATTTTGACTAGC
GGAGGCTAGAAGGAGAGAGATGGGTGCGAGAGCGTCAGTATTAAGCGGGGGAGAATTAGATCGCGATGGG
AAAAAATTCGGTTAAGGCCAGGGGGAAAGAAAAAATATAAATTAAAACATATAGTATGGGCAAGCAGGGA
GCTAGAACGATTCGCAGTTAATCCTGGCCTGTTAGAAACATCAGAAGGCTGTAGACAAATACTGGGACAG
CTACAACCATCCCTTCAGACAGGATCAGAAGAACTTAGATCATTATATAATACAGTAGCAACCCTCTATT
GTGTGCATCAAAGGATAGAGATAAAAGACACCAAGGAAGCTTTAGACAAGATAGAGGAAGAGCAAAACAA
AAGTAAGACCACCGCACAGCAAGCGGCCGGCCGCTGATCTTCAGACCTGGAGGAGGAGATATGAGGGACA
ATTGGAGAAGTGAATTATATAAATATAAAGTAGTAAAAATTGAACCATTAGGAGTAGCACCCACCAAGGC
AAAGAGAAGAGTGGTGCAGAGAGAAAAAAGAGCAGTGGGAATAGGAGCTTTGTTCCTTGGGTTCTTGGGA
GCAGCAGGAAGCACTATGGGCGCAGCGTCAATGACGCTGACGGTACAGGCCAGACAATTATTGTCTGGTA
TAGTGCAGCAGCAGAACAATTTGCTGAGGGCTATTGAGGCGCAACAGCATCTGTTGCAACTCACAGTCTG
GGGCATCAAGCAGCTCCAGGCAAGAATCCTGGCTGTGGAAAGATACCTAAAGGATCAACAGCTCCTGGGG
ATTTGGGGTTGCTCTGGAAAACTCATTTGCACCACTGCTGTGCCTTGGAATGCTAGTTGGAGTAATAAAT
CTCTGGAACAGATTTGGAATCACACGACCTGGATGGAGTGGGACAGAGAAATTAACAATTACACAAGCTT
AATACACTCCTTAATTGAAGAATCGCAAAACCAGCAAGAAAAGAATGAACAAGAATTATTGGAATTAGAT
AAATGGGCAAGTTTGTGGAATTGGTTTAACATAACAAATTGGCTGTGGTATATAAAATTATTCATAATGA
TAGTAGGAGGCTTGGTAGGTTTAAGAATAGTTTTTGCTGTACTTTCTATAGTGAATAGAGTTAGGCAGGG
ATATTCACCATTATCGTTTCAGACCCACCTCCCAACCCCGAGGGGACCCGACAGGCCCGAAGGAATAGAA
GAAGAAGGTGGAGAGAGAGACAGAGACAGATCCATTCGATTAGTGAACGGATCTCGACGGTATCGCCTTT
AAAAGAAAAGGGGGGATTGGGGGGTACAGTGCAGGGGAAAGAATAGTAGACATAATAGCAACAGACATAC
AAACTAAAGAATTACAAAAACAAATTACAAAAATTCAAAATTTTCGGGTTTATTACAGGGACAGCAGAGA
TCCAGTTTATCGATGAGTAATTCATACAAAAGGACTCGCCCCTGCCTTGGGGAATCCCAGGGACCGTCGT
TAAACTCCCACTAACGTAGAACCCAGAGATCGCTGCGTTCCCGCCCCCTCACCCGCCCGCTCTCGTCATC
ACTGAGGTGGAGAAGAGCATGCGTGAGGCTCCGGTGCCCGTCAGTGGGCAGAGCGCACATCGCCCACAGT
CCCCGAGAAGTTGGGGGGAGGGGTCGGCAATTGAACCGGTGCCTAGAGAAGGTGGCGCGGGGTAAACTGG
GAAAGTGATGTCGTGTACTGGCTCCGCCTTTTTCCCGAGGGTGGGGGAGAACCGTATATAAGTGCAGTAG
TCGCCGTGAACGTTCTTTTTCGCAACGGGTTTGCCGCCAGAACACAGGTAAGTGCCGTGTGTGGTTCCCG
CGGGCCTGGCCTCTTTACGGGTTATGGCCCTTGCGTGCCTTGAATTACTTCCACGCCCCTGGCTGCAGTA
CGTGATTCTTGATCCCGAGCTTCGGGTTGGAAGTGGGTGGGAGAGTTCGAGGCCTTGCGCTTAAGGAGCC
CCTTCGCCTCGTGCTTGAGTTGAGGCCTGGCTTGGGCGCTGGGGCCGCCGCGTGCGAATCTGGTGGCACC
TTCGCGCCTGTCTCGCTGCTTTCGATAAGTCTCTAGCCATTTAAAATTTTTGATGACCTGCTGCGACGCT
TTTTTTCTGGCAAGATAGTCTTGTAAATGCGGGCCAAGATCTGCACACTGGTATTTCGGTTTTTGGGGCC
GCGGGCGGCGACGGGGCCCGTGCGTCCCAGCGCACATGTTCGGCGAGGCGGGGCCTGCGAGCGCGGCCAC
CGAGAATCGGACGGGGGTAGTCTCAAGCTGGCCGGCCTGCTCTGGTGCCTGGCCTCGCGCCGCCGTGTAT
CGCCCCGCCCTGGGCGGCAAGGCTGGCCCGGTCGGCACCAGTTGCGTGAGCGGAAAGATGGCCGCTTCCC
GGCCCTGCTGCAGGGAGCTCAAAATGGAGGACGCGGCGCTCGGGAGAGCGGGCGGGTGAGTCACCCACAC
AAAGGAAAAGGGCCTTTCCGTCCTCAGCCGTCGCTTCATGTGACTCCACGGAGTACCGGGCGCCGTCCAG
GCACCTCGATTAGTTCTCGAGCTTTTGGAGTACGTCGTCTTTAGGTTGGGGGGAGGGGTTTTATGCGATG
GAGTTTCCCCACACTGAGTGGGTGGAGACTGAAGTTAGGCCAGCTTGGCACTTGATGTAATTCTCCTTGG
AATTTGCCCTTTTTGAGTTTGGATCTTGGTTCATTCTCAAGCCTCAGACAGTGGTTCAAAGTTTTTTTCT
TCCATTTCAGGTGTCGTGAGGATCTATTTCCGGTGAATTCGCCGCCACCATGTGGTCCCATCCGCAGTTT
GAGAAGGGTGGTGGTTCAGGCGGAGGCTCCGGGGGCGGGAGCTGGTCTCACCCGCAATTTGAAAAAGGCG
CTGCGGCTGCATACTGCTGGAGATGCACAAGCTGTTGTTTTAGTGAGCGATTCCAGAATCACAACCCACA
AAAAGAAATGGCGACCTCAACCTTGCAGGGATGCTCATTGTGCTTGCAACTCGCGGTCGTTGTATGCAAT
AGCCTGCTTACCCCTTTCGCTCGATGCTGCTGGCCGTGAGGATCCCGCCCCTCTCCCTCCCCCCCCCCTA
ACGTTACTGGCCGAAGCCGCTTGGAATAAGGCCGGTGTGCGTTTGTCTATATGTTATTTTCCACCATATT
GCCGTCTTTTGGCAATGTGAGGGCCCGGAAACCTGGCCCTGTCTTCTTGACGAGCATTCCTAGGGGTCTT
TCCCCTCTCGCCAAAGGAATGCAAGGTCTGTTGAATGTCGTGAAGGAAGCAGTTCCTCTGGAAGCTTCTT
GAAGACAAACAACGTCTGTAGCGACCCTTTGCAGGCAGCGGAACCCCCCACCTGGCGACAGGTGCCTCTG
CGGCCAAAAGCCACGTGTATAAGATACACCTGCAAAGGCGGCACAACCCCAGTGCCACGTTGTGAGTTGG
ATAGTTGTGGAAAGAGTCAAATGGCTCTCCTCAAGCGTATTCAACAAGGGGCTGAAGGATGCCCAGAAGG
TACCCCATTGTATGGGATCTGATCTGGGGCCTCGGTGCACATGCTTTACATGTGTTTAGTCGAGGTTAAA
AAAACGTCTAGGCCCCCCGAACCACGGGGACGTGGTTTTCCTTTGAAAAACACGATGATAAGCTTGCCAC
AACCCACAAGGAGACGACCTTCCATGACCGAGTACAAGCCCACGGTGCGCCTCGCCACCCGCGACGACGT
CCCCCGGGCCGTACGCACCCTCGCCGCCGCGTTCGCCGACTACCCCGCCACGCGCCACACCGTCGACCCG
GACCGCCACATCGAGCGGGTCACCGAGCTGCAAGAACTCTTCCTCACGCGCGTCGGGCTCGACATCGGCA
AGGTGTGGGTCGCGGACGACGGCGCCGCGGTGGCGGTCTGGACCACGCCGGAGAGCGTCGAAGCGGGGGC
GGTGTTCGCCGAGATCGGCCCGCGCATGGCCGAGTTGAGCGGTTCCCGGCTGGCCGCGCAGCAACAGATG
GAAGGCCTCCTGGCGCCGCACCGGCCCAAGGAGCCCGCGTGGTTCCTGGCCACCGTCGGCGTCTCGCCCG
ACCACCAGGGCAAGGGTCTGGGCAGCGCCGTCGTGCTCCCCGGAGTGGAGGCGGCCGAGCGCGCCGGGGT
GCCCGCCTTCCTGGAGACCTCCGCGCCCCGCAACCTCCCCTTCTACGAGCGGCTCGGCTTCACCGTCACC
GCCGACGTCGAGGTGCCCGAAGGACCGCGCACCTGGTGCATGACCCGCAAGCCCGGTGCCTAGACGCGTC
TGGAACAATCAACCTCTGGATTACAAAATTTGTGAAAGATTGACTGGTATTCTTAACTATGTTGCTCCTT
TTACGCTATGTGGATACGCTGCTTTAATGCCTTTGTATCATGCTATTGCTTCCCGTATGGCTTTCATTTT
CTCCTCCTTGTATAAATCCTGGTTGCTGTCTCTTTATGAGGAGTTGTGGCCCGTTGTCAGGCAACGTGGC
GTGGTGTGCACTGTGTTTGCTGACGCAACCCCCACTGGTTGGGGCATTGCCACCACCTGTCAGCTCCTTT
CCGGGACTTTCGCTTTCCCCCTCCCTATTGCCACGGCGGAACTCATCGCCGCCTGCCTTGCCCGCTGCTG
GACAGGGGCTCGGCTGTTGGGCACTGACAATTCCGTGGTGTTGTCGGGGAAGCTGACGTCCTTTCCATGG
CTGCTCGCCTGTGTTGCCACCTGGATTCTGCGCGGGACGTCCTTCTGCTACGTCCCTTCGGCCCTCAATC
CAGCGGACCTTCCTTCCCGCGGCCTGCTGCCGGCTCTGCGGCCTCTTCCGCGTCTTCGCCTTCGCCCTCA
GACGAGTCGGATCTCCCTTTGGGCCGCCTCCCCGCCTGGAATTAATTCTGCAGTCGAGACCTAGAAAAAC
ATGGAGCAATCACAAGTAGCAATACAGCAGCTACCAATGCTGATTGTGCCTGGCTAGAAGCACAAGAGGA
GGAGGAGGTGGGTTTTCCAGTCACACCTCAGGTACCTTTAAGACCAATGACTTACAAGGCAGCTGTAGAT
CTTAGCCACTTTTTAAAAGAAAAGAGGGGACTGGAAGGGCTAATTCACTCCCAACGAAGACAAGATATCC
TTGATCTGTGGATCTACCACACACAAGGCTACTTCCCTGATTAGCAGAACTACACACCAGGGCCAGGGGT
CAGATATCCACTGACCTTTGGATGGTGCTACAAGCTAGTACCAGTTGAGCCAGATAAGGTAGAAGAGGCC
AATAAAGGAGAGAACACCAGCTTGTTACACCCTGTGAGCCTGCATGGGATGGATGACCCGGAGAGAGAAG
TGTTAGAGTGGAGGTTTGACAGCCGCCTAGCATTTCATCACGTGGCCCGAGAGCTGCATCCGGAGTACTT
CAAGAACTGCTGATATCGAGCTTGCTACAAGGGACTTTCCGCTGGGGACTTTCCAGGGAGGCGTGGCCTG
GGCGGGACTGGGGAGTGGCGAGCCCTCAGATCCTGCATATAAGCAGCTGCTTTTTGCCTGTACTGGGTCT
CTCTGGTTAGACCAGATCTGAGCCTGGGAGCTCTCTGGCTAACTAGGGAACCCACTGCTTAAGCCTCAAT
AAAGCTTGCCTTGAGTGCTTCAAGTAGTGTGTGCCCGTCTGTTGTGTGACTCTGGTAACTAGAGATCCCT
CAGACCCTTTTAGTCAGTGTGGAAAATCTCTAGCAGTAGTAGTTCATGTCATCTTATTATTCAGTATTTA
TAACTTGCAAAGAAATGAATATCAGAGAGTGAGAGGCCTTGACATTGCTAGCGTTTACCGTCGACCTCTA
GCTAGAGCTTGGCGTAATCATGGTCATAGCTGTTTCCTGTGTGAAATTGTTATCCGCTCACAATTCCACA
CAACATACGAGCCGGAAGCATAAAGTGTAAAGCCTGGGGTGCCTAATGAGTGAGCTAACTCACATTAATT
GCGTTGCGCTCACTGCCCGCTTTCCAGTCGGGAAACCTGTCGTGCCAGCTGCATTAATGAATCGGCCAAC
GCGCGGGGAGAGGCGGTTTGCGTATTGGGCGCTCTTCCGCTTCCTCGCTCACTGACTCGCTGCGCTCGGT
CGTTCGGCTGCGGCGAGCGGTATCAGCTCACTCAAAGGCGGTAATACGGTTATCCACAGAATCAGGGGAT
AACGCAGGAAAGAACATGTGAGCAAAAGGCCAGCAAAAGGCCAGGAACCGTAAAAAGGCCGCGTTGCTGG
CGTTTTTCCATAGGCTCCGCCCCCCTGACGAGCATCACAAAAATCGACGCTCAAGTCAGAGGTGGCGAAA
CCCGACAGGACTATAAAGATACCAGGCGTTTCCCCCTGGAAGCTCCCTCGTGCGCTCTCCTGTTCCGACC
CTGCCGCTTACCGGATACCTGTCCGCCTTTCTCCCTTCGGGAAGCGTGGCGCTTTCTCATAGCTCACGCT
GTAGGTATCTCAGTTCGGTGTAGGTCGTTCGCTCCAAGCTGGGCTGTGTGCACGAACCCCCCGTTCAGCC
CGACCGCTGCGCCTTATCCGGTAACTATCGTCTTGAGTCCAACCCGGTAAGACACGACTTATCGCCACTG
GCAGCAGCCACTGGTAACAGGATTAGCAGAGCGAGGTATGTAGGCGGTGCTACAGAGTTCTTGAAGTGGT
GGCCTAACTACGGCTACACTAGAAGAACAGTATTTGGTATCTGCGCTCTGCTGAAGCCAGTTACCTTCGG
AAAAAGAGTTGGTAGCTCTTGATCCGGCAAACAAACCACCGCTGGTAGCGGTGGTTTTTTTGTTTGCAAG
CAGCAGATTACGCGCAGAAAAAAAGGATCTCAAGAAGATCCTTTGATCTTTTCTACGGGGTCTGACGCTC
AGTGGAACGAAAACTCACGTTAAGGGATTTTGGTCATGAGATTATCAAAAAGGATCTTCACCTAGATCCT
TTTAAATTAAAAATGAAGTTTTAAATCAATCTAAAGTATATATGAGTAAACTTGGTCTGACAGTTACCAA
TGCTTAATCAGTGAGGCACCTATCTCAGCGATCTGTCTATTTCGTTCATCCATAGTTGCCTGACTCCCCG
TCGTGTAGATAACTACGATACGGGAGGGCTTACCATCTGGCCCCAGTGCTGCAATGATACCGCGAGACCC
ACGCTCACCGGCTCCAGATTTATCAGCAATAAACCAGCCAGCCGGAAGGGCCGAGCGCAGAAGTGGTCCT
GCAACTTTATCCGCCTCCATCCAGTCTATTAATTGTTGCCGGGAAGCTAGAGTAAGTAGTTCGCCAGTTA
ATAGTTTGCGCAACGTTGTTGCCATTGCTACAGGCATCGTGGTGTCACGCTCGTCGTTTGGTATGGCTTC
ATTCAGCTCCGGTTCCCAACGATCAAGGCGAGTTACATGATCCCCCATGTTGTGCAAAAAAGCGGTTAGC
TCCTTCGGTCCTCCGATCGTTGTCAGAAGTAAGTTGGCCGCAGTGTTATCACTCATGGTTATGGCAGCAC
TGCATAATTCTCTTACTGTCATGCCATCCGTAAGATGCTTTTCTGTGACTGGTGAGTACTCAACCAAGTC
ATTCTGAGAATAGTGTATGCGGCGACCGAGTTGCTCTTGCCCGGCGTCAATACGGGATAATACCGCGCCA
CATAGCAGAACTTTAAAAGTGCTCATCATTGGAAAACGTTCTTCGGGGCGAAAACTCTCAAGGATCTTAC
CGCTGTTGAGATCCAGTTCGATGTAACCCACTCGTGCACCCAACTGATCTTCAGCATCTTTTACTTTCAC
CAGCGTTTCTGGGTGAGCAAAAACAGGAAGGCAAAATGCCGCAAAAAAGGGAATAAGGGCGACACGGAAA
TGTTGAATACTCATACTCTTCCTTTTTCAATATTATTGAAGCATTTATCAGGGTTATTGTCTCATGAGCG
GATACATATTTGAATGTATTTAGAAAAATAAACAAATAGGGGTTCCGCGCACATTTCCCCGAAAAGTGCC
ACCTGACGTCGACGGATCGGGAGATCAACTTGTTTATTGCAGCTTATAATGGTTACAAATAAAGCAATAG
CATCACAAATTTCACAAATAAAGCATTTTTTTCACTGCATTCTAGTTGTGGTTTGTCCAAACTCATCAAT
GTATCTTATCATGTCTGGATCAACTGGATAACTCAAGCTAACCAAAATCATCCCAAACTTCCCACCCCAT
ACCCTATTACCACTGCCAATTACCTGTGGTTTCATTTACTCTAAACCTGTGATTCCTCTGAATTATTTTC
ATTTTAAAGAAATTGTATTTGTTAAATATGTACTACAAACTTAGTAGT
Features (pLannotate 1.2.2; 24 found; start..end, strand, type, name):
    377..634     +  LTR            5' LTR (truncated): truncated 5' long terminal repeat (LTR) from HIV-1
    681..806     +  misc_feature   HIV-1 Ψ: packaging signal of human immunodeficiency virus type 1
    790..1128    +  CDS            HIV-1 gag (fragment): gag protein from human immunodeficiency virus 1; gag
   1303..1536    +  misc_feature   RRE: The Rev response element (RRE) of HIV-1 allows for Rev-dependent mRNA export from the nucleus to the cytoplasm.
   1913..2013    +  CDS            Rev (fragment): human immunodeficiency virus 1 (HIV-1) Rev protein; rev; enhances nuclear export of unspliced and incompletely spliced viral mRNAs
   2028..2143    +  misc_feature   cPPT/CTS: central polypurine tract and central termination sequence of HIV-1 (lacking the first T)
   2356..2567    +  promoter       EF-1α core promoter: core promoter for human elongation factor EF-1α
   2568..2681    +  intron         EF-1α intron A (fragment): intron upstream of the start codon of human EF-1α
   3307..3510    +  intron         EF-1α intron A: truncated intron upstream of the start codon of human EF-1α
   3649..3816    +  CDS            ORF3D_SARS2: Protein predicted: Swiss-Prot protein existence level 4. May play a role in host modulation. From Severe acute respiratory syndrome coronavirus 2 (2019-nCoV) (SARS-CoV-2).
   3939..4401    +  misc_feature   IRES: internal ribosome entry site (IRES) of the encephalomyocarditis virus (EMCV)
   4434..5031    +  CDS            PuroR (fragment): puromycin N-acetyltransferase; pac from Streptomyces alboniger; confers resistance to puromycin
   5047..5635    +  misc_feature   WPRE: woodchuck hepatitis virus posttranscriptional regulatory element
   5652..6170    +  CDS            nef (fragment): NEF_HV1BR - Experimental evidence at protein level: Swiss-Prot protein existence level 1. Extracellular Nef protein targets CD4(+) T-lymphocytes for apoptosis by interacting with CXCR4 surface receptors (PubMed:14990729). From Human immunodeficiency virus type 1 group M subtype B (isolate BRU/LAI) (HIV-1).
   6218..6475    +  LTR            5' LTR (truncated): truncated 5' long terminal repeat (LTR) from HIV-1
   6627..6643    -  protein_bind   lac operator: The lac repressor binds to the lac operator to inhibit transcription in E. coli. This inhibition can be relieved by adding lactose or isopropyl-β-D-thiogalactopyranoside (IPTG). lac repressor encoded by lacI
   6651..6681    -  promoter       lac promoter: promoter for the E. coli lac operon
   6696..6717    -  protein_bind   CAP binding site: CAP binding activates transcription in the presence of cAMP. E. coli catabolite activator protein
   6730..6822    -  CDS            lacI (fragment): lac repressor; lacI; The lac repressor binds to the lac operator to inhibit transcription in E. coli. This inhibition can be relieved by adding lactose or isopropyl-β-D-thiogalactopyranoside (IPTG).
   7005..7593    -  rep_origin     ori: high-copy-number ColE1/pMB1/pBR322/pUC origin of replication
   7764..8624    -  CDS            AmpR: β-lactamase; bla; confers resistance to ampicillin, carbenicillin, and related antibiotics
   8625..8729    -  promoter       AmpR promoter: bla
   8777..8911    +  polyA_signal   SV40 poly(A) signal: SV40 polyadenylation signal
   9078..329     +  CDS            nef (fragment) (across the origin): NEF_HV1BR - Experimental evidence at protein level: Swiss-Prot protein existence level 1. Extracellular Nef protein targets CD4(+) T-lymphocytes for apoptosis by interacting with CXCR4 surface receptors (PubMed:14990729). From Human immunodeficiency virus type 1 group M subtype B (isolate BRU/LAI) (HIV-1).
