[The description below was written by a language model from this plasmid's Addgene catalogue record and pLannotate feature annotations shown in this document.]
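Description:
pLXV-EF1alpha-2xStrep-SARS-CoV-2-orf3b-IRES-Puro is an HIV-1-based lentiviral mammalian expression plasmid built on the Takara pLVX-EF1alpha-IRES-Puro backbone. The sequenced record is about 9.1 kb. It is maintained in E. coli through a high-copy ColE1/pUC-type origin and an ampicillin resistance gene (β-lactamase). The transfer cassette is flanked by HIV-1 LTR sequences, each with adjacent nef-derived sequence. It also carries the Ψ packaging signal with a partial gag fragment, the Rev response element for Rev-dependent nuclear export of the genomic RNA, and the cPPT/CTS element. A WPRE sits downstream of the expression unit to improve transcript expression.

The payload is a human codon-optimized SARS-CoV-2 orf3b open reading frame carrying an N-terminal 2xStrep tag, driven by the human EF-1α promoter with its intron A sequences. The automated annotation labels the short viral coding region by similarity to the Swiss-Prot entry ORF3D_SARS2, a predicted protein possibly involved in host modulation. This differs from the depositor's "orf3b" name, and the record offers no explanation for the difference. The Strep tag itself is not annotated in the feature table. An EMCV IRES follows the insert and drives translation of puromycin N-acetyltransferase from the same transcript, so puromycin selection enriches for cells that express the viral protein.

The stated purpose is transient expression in mammalian cells or production of lentivirus. The associated publication is a SARS-CoV-2 protein interaction map, which fits use of the Strep tag for affinity purification of the bait and its host binding partners.
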