Addgene plasmid #141384: pLXV-EF1alpha-2xStrep-SARS-CoV-2-orf3b-IRES-Puro
Purpose: Lentiviral expression of SARS-CoV-2 protein; transient expression and generate lentivirus
Depositing lab: Nevan Krogan. Depositing organization: University of California, San Francisco (UCSF). Publication: A SARS-CoV-2 protein interaction map reveals targets for drug repurposing. Gordon DE, Jang GM, Bouhaddou M, Xu J, Obernier K, White KM, O'Meara MJ, Rezelj VV, Guo JZ, Swaney DL, Tummino TA, Huttenhain R, Kaake RM, Richards AL, Tutuncuoglu B, Foussard H, Batra J, Haas K, Modak M, Kim M, Haas P, Polacco BJ, Braberg H, Fabius JM, Eckhardt M, Soucheray M, Bennett MJ, Cakir M, McGregor MJ, Li Q, Meyer B, Roesch F, Vallet T, Mac Kain A, Miorin L, Moreno E, Naing ZZC, Zhou Y, Peng S, Shi Y, Zhang Z, Shen W, Kirby IT, Melnyk JE, Chorba JS, Lou K, Dai SA, Barrio-Hernandez I, Memon D, Hernandez-Armenta C, Lyu J, Mathy CJP, Perica T, Pilla KB, Ganesan SJ, Saltzberg DJ, Rakesh R, Liu X, Rosenthal SB, Calviello L, Venkataramanan S, Liboy-Lugo J, Lin Y, Huang XP, Liu Y, Wankowicz SA, Bohn M, Safari M, Ugur FS, Koh C, Savar NS, Tran QD, Shengjuler D, Fletcher SJ, O'Neal MC, Cai Y, Chang JCJ, Broadhurst DJ, Klippsten S, Sharp PP, Wenzell NA, Kuzuoglu-Ozturk D, Wang HY, Trenker R, Young JM, Cavero DA, Hiatt J, Roth TL, Rathore U, Subramanian A, Noack J, Hubert M, Stroud RM, Frankel AD, Rosenberg OS, Verba KA, Agard DA, Ott M, Emerman M, Jura N, von Zastrow M, Verdin E, Ashworth A, Schwartz O, d'Enfert C, Mukherjee S, Jacobson M, Malik HS, Fujimori DG, Ideker T, Craik CS, Floor SN, Fraser JS, Gross JD, Sali A, Roth BL, Ruggero D, Taunton J, Kortemme T, Beltrao P, Vignuzzi M, Garcia-Sastre A, Shokat KM, Shoichet BK, Krogan NJ. Nature. 2020 Jul;583(7816):459-468. doi: 10.1038/s41586-020-2286-9. Epub 2020 Apr 30. PubMed 32353859.
Backbone
  Vector backbone: pLVX-EF1alpha-IRES-Puro
  Backbone manufacturer: Takara Bio
  Backbone size w/o insert (bp): 8825
  Vector type: Mammalian Expression, Lentiviral
  Selectable markers: Puromycin
Growth in bacteria
  Bacterial resistance: Ampicillin, 100 μg/mL
  Growth temperature: 30°C
  Growth strain: NEB Stable
  Copy number: Unknown
Gene/Insert
  Gene/Insert name: SARS-CoV-2-orf3b
  Species: SARS-CoV-2
  Mutation: human codon optimized
  Promoter: EF1alpha
  Tag / fusion protein: 2xStrep (N terminal on insert)
  Cloning method: Unknown
Terms and licenses: Academic/Nonprofit Terms; Industry Terms
Depositor comments: Please visit https://www.biorxiv.org/content/10.1101/2020.03.22.002386v3 for bioRxiv preprint.
How to cite: pLXV-EF1alpha-2xStrep-SARS-CoV-2-orf3b-IRES-Puro was a gift from Nevan Krogan (Addgene plasmid # 141384 ; http://n2t.net/addgene:141384 ; RRID:Addgene_141384)
