>Addgene plasmid #141384 | pLXV-EF1alpha-2xStrep-SARS-CoV-2-orf3b-IRES-Puro | addgene partial sequence | sequence record 287318 | EF1a-F 5'-TCAAGCCTCAGACAGTGGTTC-3'
ATTTCCGGTGAATTCGCCGCCACCATGTGGTCCCATCCGCAGTTTGAGAAGGGTGGTGGTTCAGGCGGAG
GCTCCGGGGGCGGGAGCTGGTCTCACCCGCAATTTGAAAAAGGCGCTGCGGCTGCATACTGCTGGAGATG
CACAAGCTGTTGTTTTAGTGAGCGATTCCAGAATCACAACCCACAAAAAGAAATGGCGACCTCAACCTTG
CAGGGATGCTCATTGTGCTTGCAACTCGCGGTCGTTGTATGCAATAGCCTGCTTACCCCTTTCGCTCGAT
GCTGCTGGCCGTGAGGATCCCGCCCCTCTCCCTCCCCCCCCCCTAACGTTACTGGCCGAAGCCGCTTGGA
ATAAGGCCGGTGTGCGTTTGTCTATATGTTATTTTCCACCATATTGCCGTCTTTTGGCAATGTGAGGGCC
CGGAAACCTGGCCCTGTCTTCTTGACGAGCATTCCTAGGGGTCTTTCCCCTCTCGCCAAAGGAATGCAAG
GTCTGTTGAATGTCGTGAAGGAAGCAGTTCCTCTGGAAGCTTCTTGAAGACAAACAACGTCTGTAGCGAC
CCTTTGCAGGCAGCGGAACCCCCCACCTGGCGACAGGTGCCTCTGCGGCCAAAAGCCACGTGTATAAGAT
ACACCTGCAAAGGCGGCACAACCCCAGTGCCACGTTGTGAGTTGGATAGTTGTGGAAAGAGTCAAATGGC
TCTCCTCAAGCGTATTCAACAAGGGGCTGAAGGATGCCCAGAAGGTACCCCATTGTATGGGATCTGATCT
GGGGCCTCGGTGCACATGCTTTACATGTGTTTAGTCGAGGTTAAAAAAACGTCTAGGCCCCCCGAACCAC
GGGGACGTGGTTTTCCTTTGAAAAACACGATGATAAGCTTGCCACAACCCACAAGGAGACGACCTTCCAT
GACCGAGTACAAGCCCACGGTGCGCCTCGC
