>Addgene plasmid #141384 | pLXV-EF1alpha-2xStrep-SARS-CoV-2-orf3b-IRES-Puro | addgene partial sequence | sequence record 287321 | pCDH-rev 5'-GCATTCCTTTGGCGAGAG-3'
GGTTTCCGGGCCCTCACATTGCCAAAAGACGGCAATATGGTGGAAAATAACATATAGACAAACGCACACC
GGCCTTATTCCAAGCGGCTTCGGCCAGTAACGTTAGGGGGGGGGGAGGGAGAGGGGCGGGATCCTCACGG
CCAGCAGCATCGAGCGAAAGGGGTAAGCAGGCTATTGCATAC
